>Addgene plasmid #123946 | MTK0_049 | addgene full sequence | sequence record 250330 | Addgene NGS Result
TGCTTTTTGCTGTTGTAACAGTAATTCCTGCAAAGTACATACTAAACCATGTAAAATTACAATCCTGACT
ATTGAGTTAGTGAATTATGTATACTTTGAGGAAAGCGGAAAATGTGTATTCAGATAGTATGTAAGATAGC
TGCGCTTTCTGGAGGCTTATAGATCTACATATTGCCTATGTAATCACTCGAGGAAGGAAACCAAGTGCTC
TTGCCCTTCTAATGAATTTTGAATGCATCAGTAATCACTGTATTATGTATCTCCAATTAACTAGAGAAAC
AGGCTCACAATATTCTAAATTTGTACACTAAGGAAGTACATAACACTGTGTTGTTAATTGAGAAAATACT
CATTCCAACAAGGTTAACAACCCTAAAGGAGTTAAAATTTATCAAGTGCTTGAACAATGCATAGCACTTA
TTAAGTGCTAAACAATTTGTTGACAATTAAATATTCACTGTTTGAATTTTGTAAATTGCATTTTCTTCAT
AAAACACTGCATAAATTTGTCTCATATTTTAAATTATGACTTTCCTTTTTTTCTTCAATGAGTCTAAATA
ACATTGGTGGTGTTAGATATGATTGAACTCTATTATTGATTGAATTCACTAAGCAAATTATCCAGCTTTT
TCCGAGCGGCCGCGTGTTACAACCAATTAACCAATTCTGATTAGAAAAACTCATCGAGCATCAAATGAAA
CTGCAATTTATTCATATCAGGATTATCAATACCATATTTTTGAAAAAGCCGTTTCTGTAATGAAGGAGAA
AACTCACCGAGGCAGTTCCATAGGATGGCAAGATCCTGGTATCGGTCTGCGATTCCGACTCGTCCAACAT
CAATACAACCTATTAATTTCCCCTCGTCAAAAATAAGGTTATCAAGTGAGAAATCACCATGAGTGACGAC
TGAATCCGGTGAGAATGGCAAAAGCTTATGCATTTCTTTCCAGACTTGTTCAACAGGCCAGCCATTACGC
TCGTCATCAAAATCACTCGCATCAACCAAACCGTTATTCATTCGTGATTGCGCCTGAGCGAGGCGAAATA
CGCGATCGCTGTTAAAAGGACAATTACAAACAGGAATCGAATGCAACCGGCGCAGGAACACTGCCAGCGC
ATCAACAATATTTTCACCTGAATCAGGATATTCTTCTAATACCTGGAATGCTGTTTTCCCGGGGATCGCA
GTGGTGAGTAACCATGCATCATCAGGAGTACGGATAAAATGCTTGATGGTCGGAAGAGGCATAAATTCCG
TCAGCCAGTTTAGTCTGACCATCTCATCTGTAACATCATTGGCAACGCTACCTTTGCCATGTTTCAGAAA
CAACTCTGGCGCATCGGGCTTCCCATACAATCGATAGATTGTCGCACCTGATTGCCCGACATTATCGCGA
GCCCATTTATACCCATATAAATCAGCATCCATGTTGGAATTTAATCGCGGCCTGGAGCAAGACGTTTCCC
GTTGAATATGGCTCATAACACCCCTTGTATTACTGTTTATGTAAGCAGACAGTTTTATTGTTCATGATGA
TATATTTTTATCTTGTGCAATGTAACATCAGAGATTTTGAGACACAACGTGGCTTTGTTGAATAAATCGA
ACTTTTGCTGAGTTGAAGGATCAGTCATGACCAAAATCCCTTAACGTGAGTTTTCGTTCCACTGAGCGTC
AGACCCCGTAGAAAAGATCAAAGGATCTTCTTGAGATCCTTTTTTTCTGCGCGTAATCTGCTGCTTGCAA
ACAAAAAAACCACCGCTACCAGCGGTGGTTTGTTTGCCGGATCAAGAGCTACCAACTCTTTTTCCGAAGG
TAACTGGCTTCAGCAGAGCGCAGATACCAAATACTGTTCTTCTAGTGTAGCCGTAGTTAGGCCACCACTT
CAAGAACTCTGTAGCACCGCCTACATACCTCGCTCTGCTAATCCTGTTACCAGTGGCTGCTGCCAGTGGC
GATAAGTCGTGTCTTACCGGGTTGGACTCAAGACGATAGTTACCGGATAAGGCGCAGCGGTCGGGCTGAA
CGGGGGGTTCGTGCACACAGCCCAGCTTGGAGCGAACGACCTACACCGAACTGAGATACCTACAGCGTGA
GCTATGAGAAAGCGCCACGCTTCCCGAAGGGAGAAAGGCGGACAGGTATCCGGTAAGCGGCAGGGTCGGA
ACAGGAGAGCGCACGAGGGAGCTTCCAGGGGGAAACGCCTGGTATCTTTATAGTCCTGTCGGGTTTCGCC
ACCTCTGACTTGAGCGTCGATTTTTGTGATGCTCGTCAGGGGGGCGGAGCCTATGGAAAAACGCCAGCAA
CGCGGCCTTTTTACGGTTCCTGGCCTTTTGCTGGCCTTTTGCTCACATGTTCTTTCCTGCGTTATCCCCT
GATTCTGTGGATAACCGTGCGGCCGCCAATTAGAAATGTATGAATTAAATTGGATTAATCACAATATATA
CTATATAAAAAAGTATGCAGTACATAAATACACAGATACAAAATATAGGCATCATTTTTGAAGTTATGTT
ATAATATATTGAGGCTATTTTATTAGAAAACGAACTTTATGCTAACTGTATAAAGGAAAAAAGAATAATT
GCAGAAGAAATAATTTATAATTTGCTTTTCCTTGGTTTTATTTAAAAATTAAATTAATTAAATTATAAGT
ATATTGTTTCCATATAATTTATAATAAATAAGGCATATAGGCCAGGCACGGTGGCTCATGCCTGTAATCC
CAGCACTTTGGGAGGCAGAGGTGGGTGAACGCCTGAGGTCAGGCGTTCAAGACCAGCCTGGCCAACATGG
TGAAACCTCGTCTGTACAAAAAATACAAAAATCAGCTGGGCATGGTGTCAGATGCCTGTAATCCCAGGTA
CTTGGGAGGCTGAGGCAGGAGAATCTCTTGAACCCAGGAGGCAGAGGTTGCAGTGAGCCGAGATCATGCC
ATTGCACTCCTGCCTGGGGGACAAGAGCGAGACTTCGTCTAAAAAACAAAACAAAACAAAACAAAAACAA
AAAAAAACACAAAGAAACAAAAAACCATTTAAAGCAACAAATTACTCATTTCTTAGCTATATTCTGTTTA
ATTAAAAAATAGGGTATCCTCTATGTAAAGAAAAATATAATGTTATTGAGCCATTTTCTTCAGAAGAACA
AGCTACTCTACCTATGTAGAGTGATAATGTATCCTCAGGATTGAAGATCAAAAGAGGTAATATATACAAA
CATTCTTTGAAAGGTGCCTTATAAAACAAAAAATTGTTTTATCATAAAAATTTAAGGTAGTGCAGAGAGC
TAACATGAAAAATGTAAACATTGGCAATAAGAACAAAGATATACTATGTTTGAAAAATGGTTGAAGTCCC
TTTCCCCTGAAGTTCCTATTCTCTAGAAAGTATAGGAACTTCCTGATGAGACGTGGTAGAGCCACAAACA
GCCGGTACAAGCAACGATCTCCAGGACCATCTGAATCATGCGCGGATGACACGAACTCACGACGGCGATC
ACAGACATTAACCCACAGTACAGACACTGCGACAACGTGGCAATTCGTCGCAATACAACGGAAAGTGAAA
CGTGATTTCATGCGTCATTTTGAACATTTTGTAAATCTTATTTAATAATGTGTGCGGCAATTCACATTTA
ATTTATGAATGTTTTCTTAACATCGCGGCAACTCAAGAAACGGCAGGTTCGGATCTTAGCTACTAGAGAA
AGAGGAGAAATACTAGATGCGTAAAGGCGAAGAGCTGTTCACTGGTGTCGTCCCTATTCTGGTGGAACTG
GATGGTGATGTCAACGGTCATAAGTTTTCCGTGCGTGGCGAGGGTGAAGGTGACGCAACTAATGGTAAAC
TGACGCTGAAGTTCATCTGTACTACTGGTAAACTGCCGGTTCCTTGGCCGACTCTGGTAACGACGCTGAC
TTATGGTGTTCAGTGCTTTGCTCGTTATCCGGACCATATGAAGCAGCATGACTTCTTCAAGTCCGCCATG
CCGGAAGGCTATGTGCAGGAACGCACGATTTCCTTTAAGGATGACGGCACGTACAAAACGCGTGCGGAAG
TGAAATTTGAAGGCGATACCCTGGTAAACCGCATTGAGCTGAAAGGCATTGACTTTAAAGAGGACGGCAA
TATCCTGGGCCATAAGCTGGAATACAATTTTAACAGCCACAATGTTTACATCACCGCCGATAAACAAAAA
AATGGCATTAAAGCGAATTTTAAAATTCGCCACAACGTGGAGGATGGCAGCGTGCAGCTGGCTGATCACT
ACCAGCAAAACACTCCAATCGGTGATGGTCCTGTTCTGCTGCCAGACAATCACTATCTGAGCACGCAAAG
CGTTCTGTCTAAAGATCCGAACGAGAAACGCGATCATATGGTTCTGCTGGAGTTCGTAACCGCAGCGGGC
ATCACGCATGGTATGGATGAACTGTACAAATGACCAGGCATCAAATAAAACGAAAGGCTCAGTCGAAAGA
CTGGGCCTTTCGTTTTATCTGTTGTTTGTCGGTGAACGCTCTCTACTAGAGTCACACTGGCTCACCTTCG
GGTGGGCCTTTCTGCGTTTATAGCTGGAAATCTGCTCGTCAGTGGTGCTCACACTGACGAATCATGTACA
GATCATACCGATGACTGCCTGGCGACTCACAACTAAGCAAGACAGCCGGAACCAGCGCCGGCGAACACCA
CTGCATATATGGCATATCACAACAGTCCACGTCTCAAGCAGTTACAGAGATGTTACGAACCCTGAACAGG
TTGACTATTAATTGTGTCTGCTTGATGTGGACACCAGGTGGCGCTGGACATCAGATTTGGAGAGGCAGTT
GTCTAGGGAACCGGGCTCTGTGCCAGCGCAGGAGGCAGGCTGGCTCTCCTATTCCAGGGATGCTCATCCA
GGAAGGAAAGGTTGCATGCTGGACACACTAACCTTACAGAAGTTCCTATTCTCTAGAAAGTATAGGAACT
TCGAGTGTTTATACAGTTGCCTTACAAAGACAGTATTAGAATAAAAAAAGCCTCAGGCACTTCTATTATA
ATAATGAATGTCTCATGAGATGGGATGATGTGCAGGTTACAACATTCTGATAGTAATTTCTAATGCATTA
CAGTAGAGCATGGACTCTTGAGAATCAGATGAAATTTTCTTCCATCTAGATTACATTTTCTCACTGTCCC
AATGTGCTTGATATGAACTGACACCACCATAAATACTTTTATCTGAATGGCAGCACTGTCATAGTTAGAC
AGAGAAATATATAGCGTTGAGTGAAAAATAATTTTAGATACTTTCCAAG
Features (pLannotate 1.2.2; 10 found; start..end, strand, type, name):
    671..1486    -  CDS            KanR: aminoglycoside phosphotransferase; aph(3')-Ia; confers resistance to kanamycin in bacteria or G418 (Geneticin®) in eukaryotes
   1711..2299    +  rep_origin     ori: high-copy-number ColE1/pMB1/pBR322/pUC origin of replication
   2699..2755    +  CDS            OR1F12 (fragment): OR1FC_HUMAN - Also known as OR1F12P. Protein inferred from homology: Swiss-Prot protein existence level 3. Odorant receptor. From Homo sapiens (Human).
   2764..2964    -  CDS            C9orf85 (fragment): CI085_HUMAN - Experimental evidence at protein level: Swiss-Prot protein existence level 1. From Homo sapiens (Human).
   2983..3005    +  misc_feature   pause site (fragment): RNA polymerase II transcriptional pause signal from the human α2 globin gene
   3369..3402    +  protein_bind   FRT (minimal): supports FLP-mediated excision but not integration (Turan and Bode, 2011) FLP recombinase from the Saccharomyces cerevisiae 2μ plasmid
   3727..4440    +  CDS            superfolder GFP: GFP variant that folds robustly even when fused to poorly folded proteins (Pédelacq et al., 2006)
   4452..4523    +  terminator     rrnB T1 terminator: transcription terminator T1 from the E. coli rrnB gene
   4539..4566    +  terminator     T7Te terminator: phage T7 early transcription terminator
   4939..4972    +  protein_bind   FRT (minimal): supports FLP-mediated excision but not integration (Turan and Bode, 2011) FLP recombinase from the Saccharomyces cerevisiae 2μ plasmid
