[The description below was written by a language model from this plasmid's Addgene catalogue record and pLannotate feature annotations shown in this document.]
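Description:
MTK0_049 is a type 0 part of the Mammalian Toolkit (MTK), a modular hierarchical cloning system for building genetic circuits in mammalian cells. In that system type 0 parts are generally destination vectors, and this one is recorded as the landing pad destination vector for the hThal5.10-2_hg18 site, a name that suggests a human genomic locus given in hg18 coordinates, although the record does not explain it further. The backbone is listed as self-made and the vector type as mammalian expression. The 5.3 kb plasmid is propagated in E. coli through a high-copy ColE1/pUC-type origin and selected with kanamycin via the aph(3')-Ia KanR gene.

The annotated payload consists of a superfolder GFP coding sequence followed by the bacterial rrnB T1 and T7Te terminators, flanked on either side by minimal FRT sites, the recognition sequence of FLP recombinase. The bacterial terminators suggest that the GFP unit is a dropout marker, replaced when assembled parts are cloned in so that correct clones can be screened by loss of green colour. This is a common arrangement in toolkit destination vectors, but no promoter for it is annotated and the record does not state this role. The cloning sites are also listed as unknown.

Upstream of the first FRT site, short fragments matched to human OR1F12 and C9orf85 and a partial α2-globin pause site most likely reflect incidental similarity within human genomic sequence, possibly a homology arm for targeting the locus. The stretches after the second FRT site and before KanR carry no annotation, and no mammalian promoter, selection marker or polyadenylation signal is identified in the table. The intended use is to receive MTK assemblies that establish a landing pad at the named locus.
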