Addgene plasmid #123946: MTK0_049
Purpose: Encodes the hThal5.10-2_hg18 landing pad destination vector as a type 0 part to be used in the MTK system
Depositing lab: Hana El-Samad. Depositing organization: University of California, San Francisco (UCSF). Publication: A Toolkit for Rapid Modular Construction of Biological Circuits in Mammalian Cells. Fonseca JP, Bonny AR, Kumar GR, Ng AH, Town J, Wu QC, Aslankoohi E, Chen SY, Dods G, Harrigan P, Osimiri LC, Kistler AL, El-Samad H. ACS Synth Biol. 2019 Nov 15;8(11):2593-2606. doi: 10.1021/acssynbio.9b00322. Epub 2019 Nov 5. PubMed 31686495.
Backbone
  Vector backbone: self-made
  Vector type: Mammalian Expression
Growth in bacteria
  Bacterial resistance: Kanamycin, 50 μg/mL
  Growth temperature: 37°C
  Growth strain: DH5alpha
  Copy number: Unknown
Gene/Insert
  Gene/Insert name: hThal5.10-2_hg18 landing pad destination vector
  Species: Synthetic
  Cloning method: Restriction Enzyme; 5′ cloning site unknown (unknown if destroyed); 3′ cloning site unknown (unknown if destroyed)
Terms and licenses: Academic/Nonprofit Terms; Industry Terms: Not Available to Industry
Depositor comments: Type 0 parts are generally destination vectors in the MTK Please visit https://www.biorxiv.org/content/10.1101/506188v2 for BioRxiv preprint
How to cite: MTK0_049 was a gift from Hana El-Samad (Addgene plasmid # 123946 ; http://n2t.net/addgene:123946 ; RRID:Addgene_123946)
